Addgene plasmid #117536: pICSL50005
Purpose: Level0 Golden Gate part: c-terminal tag, YFP
Depositing lab: Nicola Patron. Publication: Comparison of efficiency and specificity of CRISPR-associated (Cas) nucleases in plants: An expanded toolkit for precision genome engineering. Raitskin O, Schudoma C, West A, Patron NJ. PLoS One. 2019 Feb 27;14(2):e0211598. doi: 10.1371/journal.pone.0211598. eCollection 2019. PubMed 30811422.
Backbone
  Vector backbone: pICSL01003
  Vector type: Synthetic Biology
Growth in bacteria
  Bacterial resistance: Spectinomycin, 50 μg/mL
  Growth temperature: 37°C
  Growth strain: DH5alpha
  Copy number: High Copy
Gene/Insert
  Gene/Insert name: c-term tag YFP
  Species: Aequorea victoria
  Mutation: G65S, L68V, A72S, Y203T, L231H
  Cloning method: Restriction Enzyme; 5′ cloning site BpiI (destroyed during cloning); 3′ cloning site BpiI (destroyed during cloning)
Terms and licenses: Academic/Nonprofit Terms; Industry Terms: Not Available to Industry
Depositor comments: Compatible with MoClo, GB, Loop Please visit https://www.biorxiv.org/content/early/2018/09/20/422766 for BioRxiv preprint
How to cite: pICSL50005 was a gift from Nicola Patron (Addgene plasmid # 117536 ; http://n2t.net/addgene:117536 ; RRID:Addgene_117536)
