[The description below was written by a language model from this plasmid's Addgene catalogue record and pLannotate feature annotations shown in this document.]
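Description:
pICSL50005 is a Level 0 Golden Gate part plasmid, classed as a synthetic biology vector, that supplies a yellow fluorescent protein coding sequence formatted as a C-terminal tag. It is built on the pICSL01003 acceptor backbone and is small, at just under 3 kb. It is propagated in E. coli at high copy from a ColE1/pUC-type origin. Selection is with spectinomycin, conferred by the aadA aminoglycoside adenylyltransferase gene, which sits downstream of a bla-type promoter. The short integrase, gentamicin acetyltransferase and lacI fragments picked up by the annotation appear to be non-functional remnants flanking the resistance cassette and cloning region rather than working genes.

The payload is a roughly 0.7 kb Aequorea victoria-derived open reading frame annotated as EYFP. The record lists substitutions at positions 65, 68, 72, 203 and 231, which include the positions typically altered in yellow-shifted GFP variants. No promoter, terminator or other expression signals accompany the tag, as expected for a basic part that is not meant to be expressed on its own. The fragment was inserted using BpiI, and both sites were destroyed in the process. In the usual hierarchy of this kind of system, a Level 0 part is released with a second Type IIS enzyme and joined in a one-pot reaction with a promoter, coding sequence and terminator to form a transcription unit encoding a protein fused to YFP at its C-terminus, though the record does not name that enzyme or the overhangs.

The depositor notes compatibility with the MoClo, GoldenBraid and Loop assembly standards. The plasmid was released as part of a toolkit for comparing CRISPR-associated nucleases for genome engineering in plants.
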