Features (pLannotate 1.2.2; 7 found; start..end, strand, type, name):
    110..214     +  promoter       AmpR promoter: bla
    205..285     -  CDS            int (fragment): INT2_ECOLX - Protein inferred from homology: Swiss-Prot protein existence level 3. Putative integrase believed to be involved in the insertion of antibiotic resistance genes into plasmids and transposons. From Escherichia coli.
    373..429     +  CDS            GmR (fragment): gentamycin acetyltransferase; aacC1; confers resistance to gentamycin
    436..1224    +  CDS            aadA: S3AD_ECOLX - Experimental evidence at protein level: Swiss-Prot protein existence level 1. Mediates bacterial resistance to the antibiotics streptomycin and spectinomycin. From Escherichia coli.
   1398..1986    +  rep_origin     ori: high-copy-number ColE1/pMB1/pBR322/pUC origin of replication
   2169..2218    +  CDS            lacI (fragment): lac repressor; lacI; The lac repressor binds to the lac operator to inhibit transcription in E. coli. This inhibition can be relieved by adding lactose or isopropyl-β-D-thiogalactopyranoside (IPTG).
   2236..2952    +  CDS            EYFP: EYFP is a basic (constitutively fluorescent) green/yellow fluorescent protein published in 1996, derived from Aequorea victoria. It is reported to be a very rapidly-maturing weak dimer with high acid sensitivity.
>Addgene plasmid #117536 | pICSL50005 | addgene full sequence | sequence record 228025 | Addgene NGS Result
GTGGCTCTTCAGTGGACGAAAGGGCCTCGTGATACGCCTATTTTTATAGGTTAATGTCATGATAATAATG
GTTTCTTAGACGTCAGGTGGCACTTTTCGGGGAAATGTGCGCGGAACCCCTATTTGTTTATTTTTCTAAA
TACATTCAAATATGTATCCGCTCATGAGACAATAACCCTGATAAATGCTTCAATAATATTGAAAAAGGAA
GAGTATGCGCTCACGCAACTGGTCCAGAACCTTGACCGAACGCAGCGGTGGTAACGGCGCAGTGGCGGTT
TTCATGGCTTGTTATGACTGTTTTTTTTTGGGGTACAGTCTATGCCTCGGGCATCCAAGCAGCAAGCGCG
TTACGCCGTGGGTCGATGTTTGATGTTATGGAGCAGCAACGATGTTACGCAGCAGGGCAGTCGCCCTAAA
ACAAAGTTAAACATCATGAGGGAAGCGGTGATCGCCGAAGTATCGACTCAACTATCAGAGGTAGTTGGCG
TCATCGAGCGCCATCTCGAACCGACGTTGCTGGCCGTACATTTGTACGGCTCCGCAGTGGATGGCGGCCT
GAAGCCACACAGCGATATTGATTTGCTGGTTACGGTGACCGTAAGGCTTGATGAAACAACGCGGCGAGCT
TTGATCAACGACCTTTTGGAAACTTCGGCTTCCCCTGGAGAGAGCGAGATTCTCCGCGCTGTAGAAGTCA
CCATTGTTGTGCACGACGACATCATTCCGTGGCGTTATCCAGCTAAGCGCGAACTGCAATTTGGAGAATG
GCAGCGCAATGACATTCTTGCAGGTATCTTCGAGCCAGCCACGATCGACATTGATCTGGCTATCTTGCTG
ACAAAAGCAAGAGAACATAGCGTTGCCTTGGTAGGTCCAGCGGCGGAGGAACTCTTTGATCCGGTTCCTG
AACAGGATCTATTTGAGGCGCTAAATGAAACCTTAACGCTATGGAACTCGCCGCCCGACTGGGCTGGCGA
TGAGCGAAATGTAGTGCTTACGTTGTCCCGCATTTGGTACAGCGCAGTAACCGGCAAAATCGCGCCGAAG
GATGTCGCTGCCGACTGGGCAATGGAGCGCCTGCCGGCCCAGTATCAGCCCGTCATACTTGAAGCTAGAC
AGGCTTATCTTGGACAAGAAGAAGATCGCTTGGCCTCGCGCGCAGATCAGTTGGAAGAATTTGTCCATTA
CGTAAAAGGCGAGATCACCAAGGTAGTCGGCAAATAACTGTCAGACCAAGTTTACTCATATATACTTTAG
ATTGATTTAAAACTTCATTTTTAATTTAAAAGGATCTAGGTGAAGATCCTTTTTGATAATCTCATGACCA
AAATCCCTTAACGTGAGTTTTCGTTCCACTGAGCGTCAGACCCCGTAGAAAAGATCAAAGGATCTTCTTG
AGATCCTTTTTTTCTGCGCGTAATCTGCTGCTTGCAAACAAAAAAACCACCGCTACCAGCGGTGGTTTGT
TTGCCGGATCAAGAGCTACCAACTCTTTTTCCGAAGGTAACTGGCTTCAGCAGAGCGCAGATACCAAATA
CTGTTCTTCTAGTGTAGCCGTAGTTAGGCCACCACTTCAAGAACTCTGTAGCACCGCCTACATACCTCGC
TCTGCTAATCCTGTTACCAGTGGCTGCTGCCAGTGGCGATAAGTCGTGTCTTACCGGGTTGGACTCAAGA
CGATAGTTACCGGATAAGGCGCAGCGGTCGGGCTGAACGGGGGGTTCGTGCACACAGCCCAGCTTGGAGC
GAACGACCTACACCGAACTGAGATACCTACAGCGTGAGCTATGAGAAAGCGCCACGCTTCCCGAAGGGAG
AAAGGCGGACAGGTATCCGGTAAGCGGCAGGGTCGGAACAGGAGAGCGCACGAGGGAGCTTCCAGGGGGA
AACGCCTGGTATCTTTATAGTCCTGTCGGGTTTCGCCACCTCTGACTTGAGCGTCGATTTTTGTGATGCT
CGTCAGGGGGGCGGAGCCTATGGAAAAACGCCAGCAACGCGGCCTTTTTACGGTTCCTGGCCTTTTGCTG
GCCTTTTGCTCACATGTTCTTTCCTGCGTTATCCCCTGATTCTGTGGATAACCGTATTACCGCCTTTGAG
TGAGCTGATACCGCTCGCCGCAGCCGAACGACCGAGCGCAGCGAGTCAGTGAGCGAGGAAGCGGAAGAGC
GCCCAATACGCAAACCGCCTCTCCCCGCGCGTTGGCCGATTCATTAATCACTGTGGTCTCATTCGATGGT
GAGCAAGGGCGAGGAGCTGTTCACCGGGGTGGTGCCCATCCTGGTCGAGCTGGACGGCGACGTAAACGGC
CACAAGTTCAGCGTGTCCGGCGAGGGCGAGGGCGATGCCACCTACGGCAAGCTGACCCTGAAGTTCATCT
GCACCACCGGCAAGCTGCCCGTGCCCTGGCCCACCCTCGTGACCACCTTCGGCTACGGCCTGCAGTGCTT
CGCCCGCTACCCCGACCACATGAAGCAGCACGACTTCTTCAAGTCCGCCATGCCCGAAGGCTACGTCCAG
GAGCGCACCATCTTCTTCAAGGACGACGGCAACTACAAGACCCGCGCCGAGGTGAAGTTCGAGGGCGACA
CCCTGGTGAACCGCATCGAGCTGAAGGGCATCGACTTCAAGGAGGACGGCAACATCCTGGGGCACAAGCT
GGAGTACAACTACAACAGCCACAACGTCTATATCATGGCCGACAAGCAGAAGAACGGCATCAAGGTGAAC
TTCAAGATCCGCCACAACATCGAGGACGGCAGCGTGCAGCTCGCCGACCACTACCAGCAGAACACCCCCA
TCGGCGACGGCCCCGTGCTGCTGCCCGACAACCACTACCTGAGCTACCAGTCCGCCCTGAGCAAAGACCC
CAACGAGAAGCGCGATCACATGGTCCTGCTGGAGTTCGTGACCGCCGCCGGGATCACTCTCGGCATGGAC
GAGCTGTACAAGTGAGCTTTGAGACCAC
